>Addgene plasmid #81490 | pDONR223_GALNT14_p.P484S | addgene full sequence | sequence record 168593 | Addgene NGS result
CTTTCCTGCGTTATCCCCTGATTCTGTGGATAACCGTATTACCGCCTTTGAGTGAGCTGATACCGCTCGC
CGCAGCCGAACGACCGAGCGCAGCGAGTCAGTGAGCGAGGAAGCGGAAGAGCGCCCAATACGCAAACCGC
CTCTCCCCGCGCGTTGGCCGATTCATTAATGCAGCTGGCACGACAGGTTTCCCGACTGGAAAGCGGGCAG
TGAGCGCAACGCAATTAATACGCGTACCGCTAGCCAGGAAGAGTTTGTAGAAACGCAAAAAGGCCATCCG
TCAGGATGGCCTTCTGCTTAGTTTGATGCCTGGCAGTTTATGGCGGGCGTCCTGCCCGCCACCCTCCGGG
CCGTTGCTTCACAACGTTCAAATCCGCTCCCGGCGGATTTGTCCTACTCAGGAGAGCGTTCACCGACAAA
CAACAGATAAAACGAAAGGCCCAGTCTTCCGACTGAGCCTTTCGTTTTATTTGATGCCTGGCAGTTCCCT
ACTCTCGCGTTAACGCTAGCATGGATGTTTTCCCAGTCACGACGTTGTAAAACGACGGCCAGTCTTAAGC
TCGGGCCCCAAATAATGATTTTATTTTGACTGATAGTGACCTGTTCGTTGCAACAAATTGATGAGCAATG
CTTTTTTATAATGCCAACTTTGTACAAAAAAGTTGGCATGCGGCGCGTGACTCGTCGGCTGGTTCTGCCA
GTCTTCGGGGTGCTCTGGATCACGGTGCTGCTGTTCTTCTGGGTAACCAAGAGGAAGTTGGAGGTGCCGA
CGGGACCTGAAGTGCAGACCCCTAAGCCTTCGGACGCTGACTGGGACGACCTGTGGGACCAGTTTGATGA
GCGGCGGTATCTGAATGCCAAAAAGTGGCGCGTTGGTGACGACCCCTATAAGCTGTATGCTTTCAACCAG
CGGGAGAGTGAGCGGATCTCCAGCAATCGGGCCATCCCGGACACTCGCCATCTGAGATGCACACTGCTGG
TGTATTGCACGGACCTTCCACCCACTAGCATCATCATCACCTTCCACAACGAGGCCCGCTCCACGCTGCT
CAGGACCATCCGCAGTGTATTAAACCGCACCCCTACGCATCTGATCCGGGAAATCATATTAGTGGATGAC
TTCAGCAATGACCCTGATGACTGTAAACAGCTCATCAAATTGCCCAAGGTGAAATGCTTGCGCAATAATG
AACGGCAAGGTCTGGTCCGGTCCCGGATTCGGGGCGCTGACATCGCCCAGGGCACCACTCTGACTTTCCT
CGACAGCCACTGTGAGGTGAACAGGGACTGGCTCCAGCCTCTGTTGCACAGGGTCAAAGAGGACTACACG
CGGGTGGTGTGCCCTGTGATCGATATCATTAACCTGGACACCTTCACCTACATCGAGTCTGCCTCGGAGC
TCAGAGGGGGGTTTGACTGGAGCCTCCACTTCCAGTGGGAGCAGCTCTCCCCAGAGCAGAAGGCTCGGCG
CCTGGACCCCACGGAGCCCATCAGGACTCCTATCATAGCTGGAGGGCTCTTCGTGATCGACAAAGCTTGG
TTTGATTACCTGGGGAAATATGATATGGACATGGACATCTGGGGTGGGGAGAACTTTGAAATCTCCTTCC
GAGTGTGGATGTGCGGGGGCAGCCTAGAGATCGTCCCCTGCAGCCGAGTGGGGCACGTCTTCCGGAAGAA
GCACCCCTACGTTTTCCCTGATGGAAATGCCAACACGTATATAAAGAACACCAAGCGGACAGCTGAAGTG
TGGATGGATGAATACAAGCAATACTATTACGCTGCCCGGCCATTCGCCCTGGAGAGGCCCTTCGGGAATG
TTGAGAGCAGATTGGACCTGAGGAAGAATCTGCGCTGCCAGAGCTTCAAGTGGTACCTGGAGAATATCTA
CCCTGAACTCAGCATCCCCAAGGAGTCCTCCATCCAGAAGGGCAATATCCGACAGAGACAGAAGTGCCTG
GAATCTCAAAGGCAGAACAACCAAGAAACCCCAAACCTAAAGTTGAGCCCCTGTGCCAAGGTCAAAGGCG
AAGATGCAAAGTCCCAGGTATGGGCCTTCACATACACCCAGCAGATCCTCCAGGAGGAGCTGTGCCTGTC
AGTCATCACCTTGTTCTCTGGCGCCCCAGTGGTTCTTGTCCTTTGCAAGAATGGAGATGACCGACAGCAA
TGGACCAAAACTGGTTCCCACATCGAGCACATAGCATCCCACCTCTGCCTCGATACAGATATGTTCGGTG
ATGGCACCGAGAACGGCAAGGAAATCGTCGTCAACCCATGTGAGTCCTCACTCATGAGCCAGCACTGGGA
CATGGTGAGCTCTTGATTGCCAACTTTCTTGTACAAAGTTGTCATTATAAGAAAGCATTGCTTATCAATT
TGTTGCAACGAACAGGTCACTATCAGTCAAAATAAAATCATTATTTGCCATCCAGCTGATATCCCCTATA
GTGAGTCGTATTACATGGTCATAGCTGTTTCCTGGCAGCTCTGGCCCGTGTCTCAAAATCTCTGATGTTA
CATTGCACAAGATAAAAATATATCATCATGCCTCCTCTAGACCAGCCAGGACAGAAATGCCTCGACTTCG
CTGCTACCCAAGGTTGCCGGGTGACGCACACCGTGGAAACGGATGAAGGCACGAACCCAGTGGACATAAG
CCTGTTCGGTTCGTAAGCTGTAATGCAAGTAGCGTATGCGCTCACGCAACTGGTCCAGAACCTTGACCGA
ACGCAGCGGTGGTAACGGCGCAGTGGCGGTTTTCATGGCTTGTTATGACTGTTTTTTTGGGGTACAGTCT
ATGCCTCGGGCATCCAAGCAGCAAGCGCGTTACGCCGTGGGTCGATGTTTGATGTTATGGAGCAGCAACG
ATGTTACGCAGCAGGGCAGTCGCCCTAAAACAAAGTTAAACATTATGAGGGAAGCGGTGATCGCCGAAGT
ATCGACTCAACTATCAGAGGTAGTTGGCGTCATCGAGCGCCATCTCGAACCGACGTTGCTGGCCGTACAT
TTGTACGGCTCCGCAGTGGATGGCGGCCTGAAGCCACACAGTGATATTGATTTGCTGGTTACGGTGACCG
TAAGGCTTGATGAAACAACGCGGCGAGCTTTGATCAACGACCTTTTGGAAACTTCGGCTTCCCCTGGAGA
GAGCGAGATTCTCCGCGCTGTAGAAGTCACCATTGTTGTGCACGACGACATCATTCCGTGGCGTTATCCA
GCTAAGCGCGAACTGCAATTTGGAGAATGGCAGCGCAATGACATTCTTGCAGGTATCTTCGAGCCAGCCA
CGATCGACATTGATCTGGCTATCTTGCTGACAAAAGCAAGAGAACATAGCGTTGCCTTGGTAGGTCCAGC
GGCGGAGGAACTCTTTGATCCGGTTCCTGAACAGGATCTATTTGAGGCGCTAAATGAAACCTTAACGCTA
TGGAACTCGCCGCCCGACTGGGCTGGCGATGAGCGAAATGTAGTGCTTACGTTGTCCCGCATTTGGTACA
GCGCAGTAACCGGCAAAATCGCGCCGAAGGATGTCGCTGCCGACTGGGCAATGGAGCGCCTGCCGGCCCA
GTATCAGCCCGTCATACTTGAAGCTAGACAGGCTTATCTTGGACAAGAAGAAGATCGCTTGGCCTCGCGC
GCAGATCAGTTGGAAGAATTTGTCCACTACGTGAAAGGCGAGATCACCAAGGTAGTCGGCAAATAACCCT
CGAGCCACCCATGACCAAAATCCCTTAACGTGAGTTACGCGTCGTTCCACTGAGCGTCAGACCCCGTAGA
AAAGATCAAAGGATCTTCTTGAGATCCTTTTTTTCTGCGCGTAATCTGCTGCTTGCAAACAAAAAAACCA
CCGCTACCAGCGGTGGTTTGTTTGCCGGATCAAGAGCTACCAACTCTTTTTCCGAAGGTAACTGGCTTCA
GCAGAGCGCAGATACCAAATACTGTTCTTCTAGTGTAGCCGTAGTTAGGCCACCACTTCAAGAACTCTGT
AGCACCGCCTACATACCTCGCTCTGCTAATCCTGTTACCAGTGGCTGCTGCCAGTGGCGATAAGTCGTGT
CTTACCGGGTTGGACTCAAGACGATAGTTACCGGATAAGGCGCAGCGGTCGGGCTGAACGGGGGGTTCGT
GCACACAGCCCAGCTTGGAGCGAACGACCTACACCGAACTGAGATACCTACAGCGTGAGCTATGAGAAAG
CGCCACGCTTCCCGAAGGGAGAAAGGCGGACAGGTATCCGGTAAGCGGCAGGGTCGGAACAGGAGAGCGC
ACGAGGGAGCTTCCAGGGGGAAACGCCTGGTATCTTTATAGTCCTGTCGGGTTTCGCCACCTCTGACTTG
AGCGTCGATTTTTGTGATGCTCGTCAGGGGGGCGGAGCCTATGGAAAAACGCCAGCAACGCGGCCTTTTT
ACGGTTCCTGGCCTTTTGCTGGCCTTTTGCTCACATGTT
Features (pLannotate 1.2.2; 12 found; start..end, strand, type, name):
    121..213     +  CDS            lacI (fragment): lac repressor; lacI; The lac repressor binds to the lac operator to inhibit transcription in E. coli. This inhibition can be relieved by adding lactose or isopropyl-β-D-thiogalactopyranoside (IPTG).
    268..295     -  terminator     rrnB T2 terminator: transcription terminator T2 from the E. coli rrnB gene
    427..470     +  terminator     rrnB T1 terminator: Escherichia coli rrnB; transcription terminator T1 from the E. coli rrnB gene
    517..553     -  CDS            lacZα (fragment): LacZα fragment of β-galactosidase; lacZ fragment
    570..665     +  protein_bind   attL3: mutant version of attL; recombination site for the Gateway® LR reaction LR Clonase™
    668..2323    +  CDS            GALNT14: GLT14_HUMAN - Experimental evidence at protein level: Swiss-Prot protein existence level 1. Catalyzes the initial reaction in O-linked oligosaccharide biosynthesis, the transfer of an N-acetyl-D-galactosamine residue to a serine or threonine residue on the protein receptor. Displays activity toward mucin-derived peptide substrates such as Muc2, Muc5AC, Muc7, and Muc13 (-58). May be involved in O-glycosylation in kidney. From Homo sapiens (Human).
   2334..2427    -  protein_bind   attL2 (fragment): mutant version of attL; recombination site for the Gateway® LR reaction LR Clonase™
   2445..2463    -  promoter       T7 promoter: promoter for bacteriophage T7 RNA polymerase
   2653..2676    +  promoter       Pc promoter (fragment): intI1 (promoter lies within the coding sequence); class 1 integron promoter
   2852..2908    +  CDS            GmR (fragment): gentamycin acetyltransferase; aacC1; confers resistance to gentamycin
   2915..3706    +  CDS            SmR: aminoglycoside adenylyltransferase (Murphy, 1985); aadA; confers resistance to spectinomycin and streptomycin
   3799..4387    +  rep_origin     ori: high-copy-number ColE1/pMB1/pBR322/pUC origin of replication
