[The description below was written by a language model from this plasmid's Addgene catalogue record and pLannotate feature annotations shown in this document.]
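Description:
pDONR223_GALNT14_p.P484S is a Gateway entry clone built on the Invitrogen pDONR223 backbone and belongs to the Target Accelerator Plasmid Collection, a set of clones made for systematic functional testing of rare cancer-associated variants. It is propagated in E. coli from a high-copy ColE1/pUC-type origin and selected with spectinomycin through the aadA (SmR) aminoglycoside adenylyltransferase gene. The gene lies downstream of a fragment of a class 1 integron Pc promoter and a remnant of a gentamicin resistance gene. The sequenced plasmid is 4,449 nt long.

The payload is the human GALNT14 open reading frame, which encodes a polypeptide N-acetylgalactosaminyltransferase that initiates mucin-type O-linked glycosylation by transferring GalNAc to serine or threonine residues. The clone carries the P484S substitution that gives the plasmid its name, and the record also lists an L4V change. It is a "closed" clone, meaning a stop codon immediately follows the coding sequence, so the protein cannot be read through into a C-terminal tag after transfer. The ORF is flanked by attL recombination sites, which the automated annotation labels attL3 on the 5' side and a partial attL2 on the 3' side. These sites allow LR Clonase-mediated transfer into attR-containing destination vectors.

No promoter drives the insert, so the plasmid serves as a shuttle and storage clone, not an expression construct. The rrnB T1 and T2 terminators upstream of the cassette insulate it from read-through transcription, and a T7 promoter sits just beyond the 3' att site, pointing back toward the insert. The short lacI and lacZα fragments are backbone remnants. The typical use is moving the variant ORF into expression vectors to compare its activity with wild-type GALNT14 in functional assays.
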