Addgene plasmid #81490: pDONR223_GALNT14_p.P484S
Purpose: Gateway Donor vector containing GALNT14 , part of the Target Accelerator Plasmid Collection.
Depositing lab: Jesse Boehm & William Hahn & David Root. Depositing organization: Broad Institute. Publication: Systematic Functional Interrogation of Rare Cancer Variants Identifies Oncogenic Alleles. Kim E, Ilic N, Shrestha Y, Zou L, Kamburov A, Zhu C, Yang X, Lubonja R, Tran N, Nguyen C, Lawrence MS, Piccioni F, Bagul M, Doench JG, Chouinard CR, Wu X, Hogstrom L, Natoli T, Tamayo P, Horn H, Corsello SM, Lage K, Root DE, Subramanian A, Golub TR, Getz G, Boehm JS, Hahn WC. Cancer Discov. 2016 Jul;6(7):714-26. doi: 10.1158/2159-8290.CD-16-0160. Epub 2016 May 4. PubMed 27147599.
Backbone
  Vector backbone: pDONR223
  Backbone manufacturer: Invitrogen
  Backbone size w/o insert (bp): 2790
  Vector type: Gateway Entry vector
Growth in bacteria
  Bacterial resistance: Spectinomycin, 50 μg/mL
  Growth temperature: 37°C
  Growth strain: DH5alpha
  Copy number: High Copy
Gene/Insert
  Gene/Insert name: GALNT14 (alt name: NM_024572.3)
  Species: H. sapiens (human)
  Mutation: L4V; P484S
  Entrez Gene: GALNT14 (a.k.a. GALNT15, GalNac-T10, GalNac-T14)
  Promoter: None
  Cloning method: Gateway Cloning
  Sequencing primers: 5′ M13pUC-fwd; 3′ M13-Rev
Terms and licenses: Academic/Nonprofit Terms; Industry Terms: Not Available to Industry
Depositor comments: Closed state: stop codon immediately follows insert
How to cite: pDONR223_GALNT14_p.P484S was a gift from Jesse Boehm & William Hahn & David Root (Addgene plasmid # 81490 ; http://n2t.net/addgene:81490 ; RRID:Addgene_81490)
