>Addgene plasmid #81490 | pDONR223_GALNT14_p.P484S | depositor partial sequence | sequence record 154809 | Insert sequence
ATGCGGCGCGTGACTCGTCGGCTGGTTCTGCCAGTCTTCGGGGTGCTCTGGATCACGGTGCTGCTGTTCT
TCTGGGTAACCAAGAGGAAGTTGGAGGTGCCGACGGGACCTGAAGTGCAGACCCCTAAGCCTTCGGACGC
TGACTGGGACGACCTGTGGGACCAGTTTGATGAGCGGCGGTATCTGAATGCCAAAAAGTGGCGCGTTGGT
GACGACCCCTATAAGCTGTATGCTTTCAACCAGCGGGAGAGTGAGCGGATCTCCAGCAATCGGGCCATCC
CGGACACTCGCCATCTGAGATGCACACTGCTGGTGTATTGCACGGACCTTCCACCCACTAGCATCATCAT
CACCTTCCACAACGAGGCCCGCTCCACGCTGCTCAGGACCATCCGCAGTGTATTAAACCGCACCCCTACG
CATCTGATCCGGGAAATCATATTAGTGGATGACTTCAGCAATGACCCTGATGACTGTAAACAGCTCATCA
AATTGCCCAAGGTGAAATGCTTGCGCAATAATGAACGGCAAGGTCTGGTCCGGTCCCGGATTCGGGGCGC
TGACATCGCCCAGGGCACCACTCTGACTTTCCTCGACAGCCACTGTGAGGTGAACAGGGACTGGCTCCAG
CCTCTGTTGCACAGGGTCAAAGAGGACTACACGCGGGTGGTGTGCCCTGTGATCGATATCATTAACCTGG
ACACCTTCACCTACATCGAGTCTGCCTCGGAGCTCAGAGGGGGGTTTGACTGGAGCCTCCACTTCCAGTG
GGAGCAGCTCTCCCCAGAGCAGAAGGCTCGGCGCCTGGACCCCACGGAGCCCATCAGGACTCCTATCATA
GCTGGAGGGCTCTTCGTGATCGACAAAGCTTGGTTTGATTACCTGGGGAAATATGATATGGACATGGACA
TCTGGGGTGGGGAGAACTTTGAAATCTCCTTCCGAGTGTGGATGTGCGGGGGCAGCCTAGAGATCGTCCC
CTGCAGCCGAGTGGGGCACGTCTTCCGGAAGAAGCACCCCTACGTTTTCCCTGATGGAAATGCCAACACG
TATATAAAGAACACCAAGCGGACAGCTGAAGTGTGGATGGATGAATACAAGCAATACTATTACGCTGCCC
GGCCATTCGCCCTGGAGAGGCCCTTCGGGAATGTTGAGAGCAGATTGGACCTGAGGAAGAATCTGCGCTG
CCAGAGCTTCAAGTGGTACCTGGAGAATATCTACCCTGAACTCAGCATCCCCAAGGAGTCCTCCATCCAG
AAGGGCAATATCCGACAGAGACAGAAGTGCCTGGAATCTCAAAGGCAGAACAACCAAGAAACCCCAAACC
TAAAGTTGAGCCCCTGTGCCAAGGTCAAAGGCGAAGATGCAAAGTCCCAGGTATGGGCCTTCACATACAC
CCAGCAGATCCTCCAGGAGGAGCTGTGCCTGTCAGTCATCACCTTGTTCTCTGGCGCCCCAGTGGTTCTT
GTCCTTTGCAAGAATGGAGATGACCGACAGCAATGGACCAAAACTGGTTCCCACATCGAGCACATAGCAT
CCCACCTCTGCCTCGATACAGATATGTTCGGTGATGGCACCGAGAACGGCAAGGAAATCGTCGTCAACCC
ATGTGAGTCCTCACTCATGAGCCAGCACTGGGACATGGTGAGCTCT
