>Addgene plasmid #81490 | pDONR223_GALNT14_p.P484S | addgene partial sequence | sequence record 156479 | M13-F20 5'-TGTAAAACGACGGCCAGT-3'
TTCGTTGCAACAAATTGATGAGCAATGCTTTTTTATAATGCCAACTTTGTACAAAAAAGTTGGCATGCGG
CGCGTGACTCGTCGGCTGGTTCTGCCAGTCTTCGGGGTGCTCTGGATCACGGTGCTGCTGTTCTTCTGGG
TAACCAAGAGGAAGTTGGAGGTGCCGACGGGACCTGAAGTGCAGACCCCTAAGCCTTCGGACGCTGACTG
GGACGACCTGTGGGACCAGTTTGATGAGCGGCGGTATCTGAATGCCAAAAAGTGGCGCGTTGGTGACGAC
CCCTATAAGCTGTATGCTTTCAACCAGCGGGAGAGTGAGCGGATCTCCAGCAATCGGGCCATCCCGGACA
CTCGCCATCTGAGATGCACACTGCTGGTGTATTGCACGGACCTTCCACCCACTAGCATCATCATCACCTT
CCACAACGAGGCCCGCTCCACGCTGCTCAGGACCATCCGCAGTGTATTAAACCGCACCCCTACGCATCTG
ATCCGGGAAATCATATTAGTGGATGACTTCAGCAATGACCCTGATGACTGTAAACAGCTCATCAAATTGC
CCAAGGTGAAATGCTTGCGCAATAATGAACGGCAAGGTCTGGTCCGGTCCCGGATTCGGGGCGCTGACAT
CGCCCAGGGCACCACTCTGACTTTCCTCGACAGCCACTGTGAGGTGAACAGGGACTGGCTCCAGCCTCTG
TTGCACAGGGTCAAAGAGGACTACACGCGGGTGGTGTGCCCTGTGATCGATATCATTAACCTGGACACCT
TCACCTACATCGAGTCTGCCTCGGAGCTCAGAGGGGGGTTTGACTGGAGCCTCCACTTCCAGTGGGAGCA
GCTCTCCCCAGAGCAGAAGGCTCGGCGCCTGGACCCCACGGAGCCCATCAGGACTCCTATCATAGCTGGA
GGGCTCTTCGTGATCGACAAAGCTTGGTTTGATTACCTGGGGAAATATGATATGGACATGGACATCTGGG
GTGGGGAGAACTTTGAAATCTCCTTCCGAGT
